>Addgene plasmid #125707 | pAAV-CAG-RdLight1 | addgene full sequence | sequence record 250996 | Addgene NGS Result
AAATTGTAAGCGTTAATATTTTGTTAAAATTCGCGTTAAATTTTTGTTAAATCAGCTCATTTTTTAACCA
ATAGGCCGAAATCGGCAAAATCCCTTATAAATCAAAAGAATAGACCGAGATAGGGT
[37 nt withheld, positions 127-163]
AAAGAACGTGGACTCCAACGTCAAAGG
[49 nt withheld, positions 191-239]
T
[91 nt withheld, positions 241-331]
G
[124 nt withheld, positions 333-456]
CCCATTCGCCATTCAGGCTGCGCAACTGTTGGGAAGGGCGATCGGTGCGGGCCTCTTCGCTATTACGCCA
GCTGCGCGCTCGCTCGCTCACTGAGGCCGCCCGGGCAAAGCCCGGGCGTCGGGCGACCTTTGGTCGCCCG
GCCTCAGTGAGCGAGCGAGCGCGCAGAGAGGGAGTGGCCAACTCCATCACTAGGGGTTCCTTGTAGTTAA
TGATTAACCCGCCATGCTACTTATCTACGTAGCCATGCTCTAGGAAGAGTACCATTGACGTCAATAATGA
CGTATGTTCCCATAGTAACGCCAATAGGGACTTTCCATTGACGTCAATGGGTGGAGTATTTACGGTAAAC
TGCCCACTTGGCAGTACATCAAGTGTATCATATGCCAAGTACGCCCCCTATTGACGTCAATGACGGTAAA
TGGCCCGCCTGGCATTATGCCCAGTACATGACCTTATGGGACTTTCCTACTTGGCAGTACATCTACGTAT
TAGTCATCGCTATTACCATGGTCGAGGTGAGCCCCACGTTCTGCTTCACTCTCCCCATCTCCCCCCCCTC
CCCACCCCCAATTTTGTATTTATTTATTTTTTAATTATTTTGTGCAGCGATGGGGGCGGGGGGGGGGGGG
GGGCGCGCGCCRGGSGGGGSGGGGSGGGGSGGGGGGSGGGGSGGGGSGRGGSGGAGAGGTGCGGCGGCAG
CCAATCAGAGCGGCGCGCTCCGAAAGTTTCCTTTTATGGCGAGGCGGCGGCGGCGGCGGCCCTATAAAAA
GCGAAGCGCGCGGCGGGCGGGAGTCGCTGCGCGCTGCCTTCGCCCCGTGCCCCGCTCCGCCGCCGCCTCG
CGCCGCCCGCCCCGGCTCTGACTGACCGCGTTACTCCCACAGGTGAGCGGGCGGGACGGCCCTTCTCCTC
CGGGCTGTAATTAGCGCTTGGTTTAATGACGGCTTGTTTCTTTTCTGTGGCTGCGTGAAAGCCTTGAGGG
GCTCCGGGAGGGCCCTTTGTGCGGGGGGAGCGGCTCGGGGCTGTCCGCGGGGGGACGGCTGCCTTCGGGG
GGGACGGGGCAGGGCGGGGTTCGGCTTCTGGCGTGTGACCGGCGGCTCTAGAGCCTCTGCTAACCATGTT
CATGCCTTCTTCTTTTTCCTACAGCTCCTGGGCAACGTGCTGGTTATTGTGCTGTCTCATCATTTTGGCA
AAGAATTGGATCCACCGGTGCGCGCCATGAAGACGATCATCGCCCTGAGCTACATCTTCTGCCTGGTGTT
CGCCGACTACAAGGACGATGATGACGCCATGAGGACTCTGAACACCTCTGCCATGGACGGGACTGGGCTG
GTGGTGGAGAGGGACTTCTCTGTTCGTATCCTCACTGCCTGTTTCCTGTCGCTGCTCATCCTGTCCACGC
TCCTGGGGAACACGCTGGTCTGTGCTGCCGTTATCAGGTTCCGACACCTGCGGTCCAAGGTGACCAACTT
CTTTGTCATCTCCTTGGCTGTGTCAGATCTCTTGGTGGCCGTCCTGGTCATGCCCTGGAAGGCAGTGGCT
GAGATTGCTGGCTTCTGGCCCTTTGGGTCCTTCTGTAACATCTGGGTGGCCTTTGACATCATGTGCTCCA
CTGCATCCATCCTCAACCTCTGTGTGATCAGCGTGGACAGGTATTGGGCTATCTCCAGCCCTGAACGGTA
TGAGAGAAAGATGACCCCCAAGGCAGCCTTCATCCTGATCAGTGTGGCATGGACCTTGTCTGTACTCATC
TCCTTCATCCCAGTGCAGCTCAGCTGGCACAAGGCAAAACCCACAAGCCCCTCTGATGGAAATGCCACTT
CCCTGGCTGAGACCATAGACAACTGTGACTCCAGCCTCAGCAGGACATATGCCATCTCATCCTCTGTAAT
CAGCTTTTACATCCCTGTGGCCATCATGATTGTCACCTACACCAGGATCTACAGGATTGCTCAGAAACAG
CTCTCCTCCTTTCATGTGTCAGAGCGGATGTATCCAGAAGATGGAGCGTTGAAGTCAGAGATCAAAAAAG
GACTGCGGTTGAAGGATGGCGGACATTATGCAGCTGAGGTCAAGACTACATATAAAGCTAAAAAACCCGT
TCAGCTTCCGGGTGCGTATATCGTAGATATTAAACTCGACATTGTTTCTCACAACGAGGATTATACAATC
GTCGAGCAATGCGAAAGGGCAGAAGGACGACACTCCACCGGGGGAATGGATGAGCTTTATAAAGGAGGTA
CTGGTGGCAGCCTTGTCTCAAAGGGGGAGGAAGACAATATGGCAATAATTAAAGAGTTCATGAGATTCAA
AGTACACATGGAGGGAAGCGTCAATGGTCACGAGTTCGAGATCGAAGGGGAAGGGGAGGGACGCCCTTAT
GAGGCCTTTCAGACCGCCAAATTGAAAGTAACAAAGGGTGGACCCCTTCCATTTGCGTGGGACATCCTCT
CCCCTCAGTTTATGTATGGTAGTAAGGCTTATATAAAGCATCCGGCTGATATACCAGATTACTTTAAACT
TTCCTTCCCGGAAGGGTTTCGCTGGGAACGCGTCATGAATTTCGAGGATGGGGGCATTATACACGTCAAT
CAAGATAGCTCCTTGCAAGATGGTGTCTTTATCTATAAGGTAAAGCTGAGAGGGACAAATTTTCCACCGG
ATGGACCAGTAATGCAGAAGAAAACTATGGGGTGGGAAGCACGGAAGGACGACCTTAAAAGAGAAACTAA
AGTCCTGAAGACTCTGTCGGTGATCATGGGTGTGTTTGTGTGCTGTTGGCTACCTTTCTTCATCTTGAAC
TGCATTTTGCCCTTCTGTGGGTCTGGGGAGACGCAGCCCTTCTGCATTGATTCCAACACCTTTGACGTGT
TTGTGTGGTTTGGGTGGGCTAATTCATCCTTGAACCCCATCATTTATGCCTTTAATGCTGATTTTCGGAA
GGCATTTTCAACCCTCTTAGGATGCTACAGACTTTGCCCTGCGACGAATAATGCCATAGAGACGGTGAGT
ATCAATAACAATGGGGCCGCGATGTTTTCCAGCCATCATGAGCCACGAGGCTCCATCTCCAAGGAGTGCA
ATCTGGTTTACCTGATCCCACATGCTGTGGGCTCCTCTGAGGACCTGAAAAAGGAGGAGGCAGCTGGCAT
CGCCAGACCCTTGGAGAAGCTGTCCCCAGCCCTATCGGTCATATTGGACTATGACACTGACGTCTCTCTG
GAGAAGATCCAACCCATCACACAAAACGGTCAGCACCCAACCTGAAAGCTTATCGATAATCAACCTCTGG
ATTACAAAATTTGTGAAAGATTGACTGGTATTCTTAACTATGTTGCTCCTTTTACGCTATGTGGATACGC
TGCTTTAATGCCTTTGTATCATGCTATTGCTTCCCGTATGGCTTTCATTTTCTCCTCCTTGTATAAATCC
TGGTTGCTGTCTCTTTATGAGGAGTTGTGGCCCGTTGTCAGGCAACGTGGCGTGGTGTGCACTGTGTTTG
CTGACGCAACCCCCACTGGTTGGGGCATTGCCACCACCTGTCAGCTCCTTTCCGGGACTTTCGCTTTCCC
CCTCCCTATTGCCACGGCGGAACTCATCGCCGCCTGCCTTGCCCGCTGCTGGACAGGGGCTCGGCTGTTG
GGCACTGACAATTCCGTGGTGTTGTCGGGGAAATCATCGTCCTTTCCTTGGCTGCTCGCCTGTGTTGCCA
CCTGGATTCTGCGCGGGACGTCCTTCTGCTACGTCCCTTCGGCCCTCAATCCAGCGGACCTTCCTTCCCG
CGGCCTGCTGCCGGCTCTGCGGCCTCTTCCGCGTCTTCGCCTTCGCCCTCAGACGAGTCGGATCTCCCTT
TGGGCCGCCTCCCCGCATCGATACCGTCGACCCGGGCGGCCGCTTCGAGCAGACATGATAAGATACATTG
ATGAGTTTGGACAAACCACAACTAGAATGCAGTGAAAAAAATGCTTTATTTGTGAAATTTGTGATGCTAT
TGCTTTATTTGTAACCATTATAAGCTGCAATAAACAAGTTAACAACAACAATTGCATTCATTTTATGTTT
CAGGTTCAGGGGGAGATGTGGGAGGTTTTTTAAAGCAAGTAAAACCTCTACAAATGTGGTAAAATCGATA
AGGATCTTCCTAGAGCATGGCTACGTAGATAAGTAGCATGGCGGGTTAATCATTAACTACAAGGAACCCC
TAGTGATGGAGTTGGCCACTCCCTCTCTGCGCGCTCGCTCGCTCACTGACTCGCTGCGCTCGGTCGTTCG
GCTGCGGCGAGCGGTATCAGCTCACTCAAAGGCGGTAATACGGTTATCCACAGAATCAGGGGATAACGCA
GGAAAGAACATGTGAGCAAAAGGCCAGCAAAAGGCCAGGAACCGTAAAAAGGCCGCGTTGCTGGCGTTTT
TCCATAGGCTCCGCCCCCCTGACGAGCATCACAAAAATCGACGCTCAAGTCAGAGGTGGCGAAACCCGAC
AGGACTATAAAGATACCAGGCGTTTCCCCCTGGAAGCTCCCTCGTGCGCTCTCCTGTTCCGACCCTGCCG
CTTACCGGATACCTGTCCGCCTTTCTCCCTTCGGGAAGCGTGGCGCTTTCTCATAGCTCACGCTGTAGGT
ATCTCAGTTCGGTGTAGGTCGTTCGCTCCAAGCTGGGCTGTGTGCACGAACCCCCCGTTCAGCCCGACCG
CTGCGCCTTATCCGGTAACTATCGTCTTGAGTCCAACCCGGTAAGACACGACTTATCGCCACTGGCAGCA
GCCACTGGTAACAGGATTAGCAGAGCGAGGTATGTAGGCGGTGCTACAGAGTTCTTGAAGTGGTGGCCTA
ACTACGGCTACACTAGAAGAACAGTATTTGGTATCTGCGCTCTGCTGAAGCCAGTTACCTTCGGAAAAAG
AGTTGGTAGCTCTTGATCCGGCAAACAAACCACCGCTGGTAGCGGTGGTTTTTTTGTTTGCAAGCAGCAG
ATTACGCGCAGAAAAAAAGGATCTCAAGAAGATCCTTTGATCTTTTCTACGGGGTCTGACGCTCAGTGGA
ACGAAAACTCACGTTAAGGGATTTTGGTCATGAGATTATCAAAAAGGATCTTCACCTAGATCCTTTTAAA
TTAAAAATGAAGTTTTAAATCAATCTAAAGTATATATGAGTAAACTTGGTCTGACAGTTACCAATGCTTA
ATCAGTGAGGCACCTATCTCAGCGATCTGTCTATTTCGTTCATCCATAGTTGCCTGACTCCCCGTCGTGT
AGATAACTACGATACGGGAGGGCTTACCATCTGGCCCCAGTGCTGCAATGATACCGCGAGACCCACGCTC
ACCGGCTCCAGATTTATCAGCAATAAACCAGCCAGCCGGAAGGGCCGAGCGCAGAAGTGGTCCTGCAACT
TTATCCGCCTCCATCCAGTCTATTAATTGTTGCCGGGAAGCTAGAGTAAGTAGTTCGCCAGTTAATAGTT
TGCGCAACGTTGTTGCCATTGCTACAGGCATCGTGGTGTCACGCTCGTCGTTTGGTATGGCTTCATTCAG
CTCCGGTTCCCAACGATCAAGGCGAGTTACATGATCCCCCATGTTGTGCAAAAAAGCGGTTAGCTCCTTC
GGTCCTCCGATCGTTGTCAGAAGTAAGTTGGCCGCAGTGTTATCACTCATGGTTATGGCAGCACTGCATA
ATTCTCTTACTGTCATGCCATCCGTAAGATGCTTTTCTGTGACTGGTGAGTACTCAACCAAGTCATTCTG
AGAATAGTGTATGCGGCGACCGAGTTGCTCTTGCCCGGCGTCAATACGGGATAATACCGCGCCACATAGC
AGAACTTTAAAAGTGCTCATCATTGGAAAACGTTCTTCGGGGCGAAAACTCTCAAGGATCTTACCGCTGT
TGAGATCCAGTTCGATGTAACCCACTCGTGCACCCAACTGATCTTCAGCATCTTTTACTTTCACCAGCGT
TTCTGGGTGAGCAAAAACAGGAAGGCAAAATGCCGCAAAAAAGGGAATAAGGGCGACACGGAAATGTTGA
ATACTCATACTCTTCCTTTTTCAATATTATTGAAGCATTTATCAGGGTTATTGTCTCATGAGCGGATACA
TATTTGAATGTATTTAGAAAAATAAACAAATAGGGGTTCCGCGCACATTTCCCCGAAAAGTGCCACCT
Features (pLannotate 1.2.2; 17 found; start..end, strand, type, name):
     28..456     -  rep_origin     f1 ori (sequence partly withheld): f1 bacteriophage origin of replication; arrow indicates direction of (+) strand synthesis
    461..530     -  CDS            lacZα (fragment): LacZα fragment of β-galactosidase; lacZ fragment
    525..657     -  repeat_region  AAV2 ITR (fragment): inverted terminal repeat of adeno-associated virus serotype 2 inverted
    718..966     +  enhancer       CMV enhancer (fragment): human cytomegalovirus immediate early enhancer
    968..1245    +  promoter       chicken β-actin promoter: No description available
   1246..1381    +  intron         hybrid intron (fragment): hybrid between chicken β-actin (CBA) and minute virus of mice (MMV) introns (Gray et al., 2011)
   1470..1600    +  intron         chimeric intron (fragment): chimera between introns from chicken β-actin and rabbit β-globin
   1604..1672    +  CDS            HBB (fragment): HBB_COLGU - Experimental evidence at transcript level: Swiss-Prot protein existence level 2. Involved in oxygen transport from the lung to the various peripheral tissues. From Colobus guereza (Mantled guereza) (Eastern black-and-white colobus monkey).
   1721..1741    +  CDS            3xFLAG (fragment): three tandem FLAG® epitope tags
   1745..3718    +  CDS            DRD1: DRD1_HUMAN - Experimental evidence at protein level: Swiss-Prot protein existence level 1. Dopamine receptor whose activity is mediated by G proteins which activate adenylyl cyclase. From Homo sapiens (Human).
   3734..4322    +  misc_feature   WPRE: woodchuck hepatitis virus posttranscriptional regulatory element
   4365..4486    -  polyA_signal   SV40 poly(A) signal: SV40 polyadenylation signal
   4509..4577    -  CDS            large T antigen (fragment): large T antigen from SV40 (simian virus 40)
   4648..4705    +  repeat_region  AAV2 ITR (fragment): inverted terminal repeat of adeno-associated virus serotype 2 inverted
   4865..5453    -  rep_origin     ori: high-copy-number ColE1/pMB1/pBR322/pUC origin of replication
   5624..6484    -  CDS            AmpR: β-lactamase; bla; confers resistance to ampicillin, carbenicillin, and related antibiotics
   6485..6589    -  promoter       AmpR promoter: bla
