[The description below was written by a language model from this plasmid's Addgene catalogue record and pLannotate feature annotations shown in this document.]
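Description:
pAAV-CAG-RdLight1 is an AAV transfer plasmid for mammalian expression of RdLight1, a red genetically encoded dopamine sensor. It is built on the pAAV-CAG backbone and maintained in bacteria through a high-copy ColE1/pUC-type origin with ampicillin selection from a β-lactamase gene under its own promoter. An f1 phage origin and a lacZα remnant are also present in the backbone. The expression cassette sits between two AAV2 inverted terminal repeats, which direct replication and packaging of the intervening DNA into recombinant AAV particles. Both are annotated only as partial matches in the sequenced record.

Within the ITRs, the annotation finds a partial CMV enhancer, the chicken β-actin promoter, and fragments of chicken β-actin-derived hybrid/chimeric introns with a short β-globin match, consistent with a CAG-type promoter. The depositor comment, however, states that sequencing identified the β-actin promoter but not the enhancer and chimeric intron, so these elements may be truncated or divergent. Downstream is a short FLAG epitope match, corresponding to the N-terminal Flag tag, followed by an open reading frame annotated as human dopamine D1 receptor. This is the sensor scaffold. The annotation does not separately resolve the fluorescent reporter module, which is presumably contained within that span. A WPRE enhances transcript stability and expression, and an SV40 polyadenylation signal terminates the transcript.

The catalogue lists the insert name as dLight1.3b, a synthetic sequence of about 2 kb cloned between BamHI and HindIII, which differs from the RdLight1 name in the title and purpose. The sequenced record (6,614 nt) is also shorter than the stated total size of 7,063 bp. The construct is used for transfection or AAV-mediated delivery to image dopamine dynamics, including multiplexed in vivo imaging alongside sensors of other colours.
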