Addgene plasmid #125707: pAAV-CAG-RdLight1
Purpose: Expresses the red genetically encoded dopamine sensor RdLight1 in mammalian cells.
Depositing lab: Lin Tian. Publication: An expanded palette of dopamine sensors for multiplex imaging in vivo. Patriarchi T, Mohebi A, Sun J, Marley A, Liang R, Dong C, Puhger K, Mizuno GO, Davis CM, Wiltgen B, von Zastrow M, Berke JD, Tian L. Nat Methods. 2020 Nov;17(11):1147-1155. doi: 10.1038/s41592-020-0936-3. Epub 2020 Sep 7. PubMed 32895537.
Backbone
  Vector backbone: pAAV-CAG
  Backbone size w/o insert (bp): 5020
  Total vector size (bp): 7063
  Vector type: Mammalian Expression, AAV
Growth in bacteria
  Bacterial resistance: Ampicillin, 100 μg/mL
  Growth temperature: 30°C
  Growth strain: NEB Stable
  Copy number: High Copy
Gene/Insert
  Gene/Insert name: dLight1.3b
  Species: Synthetic
  Insert size (bp): 2049
  GenBank ID: MK751450
  Promoter: CAG
  Tag / fusion protein: Flag tag (N terminal on insert)
  Cloning method: Restriction Enzyme; 5′ cloning site BamHI (not destroyed); 3′ cloning site HindIII (not destroyed)
  Sequencing primers: 5′ ttcggcttctggcgtgtgaccgg; 3′ CCAGGATTTATACAAGGAGG
Terms and licenses: Academic/Nonprofit Terms; Industry Terms: Not Available to Industry
Depositor comments: Addgene NGS identified chicken beta-actin promoter, but not the CMV enhancer and chimeric intron often associated with CAG promoters.
How to cite: pAAV-CAG-RdLight1 was a gift from Lin Tian (Addgene plasmid # 125707 ; http://n2t.net/addgene:125707 ; RRID:Addgene_125707) For viral preps, please replace (Addgene plasmid # 125707) in the above sentence with: (Addgene viral prep # 125707-AAV9)
